Addgene plasmid #162519: SyGCaMP5G
Purpose: Synaptically targeted GCaMP5G
Depositing lab: Josef Kittler. Depositing organization: University College London. Publication: Neuronal activity mediated regulation of glutamate transporter GLT-1 surface diffusion in rat astrocytes in dissociated and slice cultures. Al Awabdh S, Gupta-Agarwal S, Sheehan DF, Muir J, Norkett R, Twelvetrees AE, Griffin LD, Kittler JT. Glia. 2016 Jul;64(7):1252-64. doi: 10.1002/glia.22997. PubMed 27189737.
Backbone
  Vector backbone: pEGFP-N1 (Clontech)
  Vector type: Mammalian Expression
Growth in bacteria
  Bacterial resistance: Kanamycin, 50 μg/mL
  Growth temperature: 37°C
  Growth strain: DH5alpha
  Copy number: High Copy
Gene/Insert
  Gene/Insert name: GCaMP5G
  Species: R. norvegicus (rat)
  Promoter: CMV
  Cloning method: Restriction Enzyme; 5′ cloning site SalI (unknown if destroyed); 3′ cloning site NotI (unknown if destroyed)
Terms and licenses: Academic/Nonprofit Terms; Industry Terms: Not Available to Industry
How to cite: SyGCaMP5G was a gift from Josef Kittler (Addgene plasmid # 162519 ; http://n2t.net/addgene:162519 ; RRID:Addgene_162519)
