[The description below was written by a language model from this plasmid's Addgene catalogue record and pLannotate feature annotations shown in this document.]
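Description:
SyGCaMP5G is a mammalian expression plasmid built on the pEGFP-N1 backbone that encodes a synaptically targeted, genetically encoded calcium indicator. The sequenced record is about 6.2 kb. Expression is driven by the human cytomegalovirus immediate early enhancer and promoter. A remnant of the multiple cloning site follows, then an open reading frame for rat synaptophysin (Syp), a synaptic vesicle membrane protein. Immediately downstream, and apparently fused to it, is the GCaMP calcium sensor. The automated annotation labels this sensor region as a GCaMP6f fragment, which most likely reflects the close sequence similarity among GCaMP variants, since the catalogue entry identifies the insert as GCaMP5G. The catalogue lists rat as the insert species, which fits the synaptophysin portion rather than the engineered sensor. The sensor was cloned between SalI and NotI, the sites that flank EGFP in the parent vector, and the transcript ends at the SV40 polyadenylation signal.

The rest of the plasmid is standard for this vector family. A high-copy ColE1/pUC origin supports propagation in E. coli, and an f1 origin is also present. The Tn5 NeoR/KanR gene sits behind tandem bacterial (bla) and SV40 early promoters and ends with an HSV TK polyadenylation signal, so it gives kanamycin resistance in bacteria and G418 resistance in mammalian cells. The short large T antigen, ble and bGH poly(A) fragments in the table are probably backbone remnants or annotation matches rather than functional elements.

Anchoring GCaMP to synaptophysin places the sensor on synaptic vesicles, so fluorescence changes report calcium transients at presynaptic terminals. The construct is therefore suited to imaging synaptic activity in transfected neurons, and the associated publication concerns neuronal activity and astrocytic glutamate transporter dynamics in rat cultures and slices.
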