Features (pLannotate 1.2.2; 15 found; start..end, strand, type, name):
     52..355     +  enhancer       CMV enhancer: human cytomegalovirus immediate early enhancer
    356..559     +  promoter       CMV promoter: human cytomegalovirus (CMV) immediate early promoter
    582..610     +  misc_feature   MCS (fragment): multiple cloning site
    615..1532    +  CDS            Syp: SYPH_RAT - Experimental evidence at protein level: Swiss-Prot protein existence level 1. Possibly involved in structural functions as organizing other membrane components or in targeting the vesicles to the plasma membrane. Involved in the regulation of short-term and long-term synaptic plasticity (By similarity). From Rattus norvegicus (Rat).
   1556..2906    +  CDS            GCaMP6f (fragment): improved fluorescent protein-based calcium sensor (Chen et al., 2013)
   2922..3005    +  CDS            large T antigen (fragment): large T antigen from SV40 (simian virus 40)
   3028..3149    +  polyA_signal   SV40 poly(A) signal: SV40 polyadenylation signal
   3183..3611    -  rep_origin     f1 ori (sequence partly withheld): f1 bacteriophage origin of replication; arrow indicates direction of (+) strand synthesis
   3638..3742    +  promoter       AmpR promoter: bla
   3744..4101    +  promoter       SV40 promoter: SV40 enhancer and early promoter
   4136..4930    +  CDS            NeoR/KanR: aminoglycoside phosphotransferase from Tn5; aph(3')-II (or nptII); confers resistance to neomycin, kanamycin, and G418 (Geneticin®)
   4951..5103    +  CDS            ble (fragment): BLE_KLEPN - Experimental evidence at protein level: Swiss-Prot protein existence level 1. Binding protein with a strong affinity to the bleomycin family of antibiotics. Binds to CL990; an antimitotic-antibiotic compound. From Klebsiella pneumoniae.
   5162..5209    +  polyA_signal   HSV TK poly(A) signal: herpes simplex virus thymidine kinase polyadenylation signal (Cole and Stacy, 1985)
   5300..5316    -  polyA_signal   bGH poly(A) signal (fragment): bovine growth hormone polyadenylation signal
   5538..6126    +  rep_origin     ori: high-copy-number ColE1/pMB1/pBR322/pUC origin of replication
>Addgene plasmid #162519 | SyGCaMP5G | addgene full sequence | sequence record 322411 | Addgene NGS Result
ATAGTAATCAATTACGGGGTCATTAGTTCATAGCCCATATATGGAGTTCCGCGTTACATAACTTACGGTA
AATGGCCCGCCTGGCTGACCGCCCAACGACCCCCGCCCATTGACGTCAATAATGACGTATGTTCCCATAG
TAACGCCAATAGGGACTTTCCATTGACGTCAATGGGTGGAGTATTTACGGTAAACTGCCCACTTGGCAGT
ACATCAAGTGTATCATATGCCAAGTACGCCCCCTATTGACGTCAATGACGGTAAATGGCCCGCCTGGCAT
TATGCCCAGTACATGACCTTATGGGACTTTCCTACTTGGCAGTACATCTACGTATTAGTCATCGCTATTA
CCATGGTGATGCGGTTTTGGCAGTACATCAATGGGCGTGGATAGCGGTTTGACTCACGGGGATTTCCAAG
TCTCCACCCCATTGACGTCAATGGGAGTTTGTTTTGGCACCAAAATCAACGGGACTTTCCAAAATGTCGT
AACAACTCCGCCCCATTGACGCAAATGGGCGGTAGGCGTGTACGGTGGGAGGTCTATATAAGCAGAGCTG
GTTTAGTGAACCGTCAGATCCGCTAGCGCTACCGGACTCAGATCTCGAGCCACCATGGACGTGGTGAATC
AGCTGGTGGCTGGGGGTCAGTTCCGGGTGGTCAAGGAGCCCCTTGGCTTCGTGAAGGTGCTGCAGTGGGT
CTTTGCCATCTTCGCCTTTGCTACGTGTGGCAGCTACACCGGGGAGCTTCGGCTGAGCGTGGAGTGTGCC
AACAAGACGGAGAGTGCCCTCAACATCGAAGTTGAATTCGAGTACCCCTTCAGGCTGCACCAAGTGTACT
TTGATGCACCCTCCTGCGTCAAAGGGGGCACTACCAAGATCTTCCTGGTTGGGGACTACTCCTCGTCGGC
TGAATTCTTTGTCACCGTGGCTGTGTTTGCCTTCCTCTACTCCATGGGGGCCCTGGCCACCTACATCTTC
CTGCAGAACAAGTACCGAGAGAACAACAAAGGGCCTATGATGGACTTTCTGGCTACAGCCGTGTTCGCTT
TCATGTGGCTAGTTAGTTCATCAGCCTGGGCCAAAGGCCTGTCCGATGTGAAGATGGCCACGGACCCAGA
GAACATTATCAAGGAGATGCCCATGTGCCGCCAGACAGGGAACACATGCAAGGAACTGAGGGACCCTGTG
ACTTCAGGACTCAACACCACAGTGGTGTTTGGCTTCCTGAACCTGGTGCTCTGGGTTGGCAACTTATGGT
TCGTGTTCAAGGAGACAGGCTGGGCAGCCCCATTCATGCGCGCACCTCCAGGCGCCCCGGAAAAGCAACC
AGCACCTGGCGATGCCTACGGCGATGCGGGCTACGGGCAGGGCCCCGGAGGCTATGGGCCCCAGGACTCC
TACGGGCCTCAGGGTGGTTATCAACCCGATTACGGGCAGCCAGCCAGCGGTGGCGGTGGCTACGGGCCTC
AGGGCGACTATGGGCAGCAAGGCTATGGCCAACAGGGTGCGCCCACCTCCTTCTCCAATCAGGATCCACC
GGTCGCCACCATGCGGGGTTCTCATCATCATCATCATCATGGTATGGCTAGCATGACTGGTGGACAGCAA
ATGGGTCGGGATCTGTACGACGATGACGATAAGGATCTCGCCACCATGGTCGACTCATCACGTCGTAAGT
GGAATAAGACAGGTCACGCAGTCAGAGCTATAGGTCGGCTGAGCTCACTCGAGAACGTCTATATCAAGGC
CGACAAGCAGAAGAACGGCATCAAGGCGAACTTCAAGATCCGCCACAACATCGAGGACGGCGGCGTGCAG
CTCGCCTACCACTACCAGCAGAACACCCCCATCGGCGACGGCCCCGTGCTGCTGCCCGACAACCACTACC
TGAGCGTGCAGTCCAAACTTTCGAAAGACCCCAACGAGAAGCGCGATCACATGGTCCTGCTGGAGTTCGT
GACCGCCGCCGGGATCACTCTCGGCATGGACGAGCTGTACAAGGGCGGTACCGGAGGGAGCATGGTGAGC
AAGGGCGAGGAGCTGTTCACCGGGGTGGTGCCCATCCTGGTCGAGCTGGACGGCGACGTAAACGGCCACA
AGTTCAGCGTGTCCGGCGAGGGTGAGGGCGATGCCACCTACGGCAAGCTGACCCTGAAGTTCATCTGCAC
CACCGGCAAGCTGCCCGTGCCCTGGCCCACCCTCGTGACCACCCTGACCTACGGCGTGCAGTGCTTCAGC
CGCTACCCCGACCACATGAAGCAGCACGACTTCTTCAAGTCCGCCATGCCCGAAGGCTACATCCAGGAGC
GCACCATCTTCTTCAAGGACGACGGCAACTACAAGACCCGCGCCGAGGTGAAGTTCGAGGGCGACACCCT
GGTGAACCGCATCGAGCTGAAGGGCATCGACTTCAAGGAGGACGGCAACATCCTGGGGCACAAGCTGGAG
TACAACCTGCCGGACCAACTGACTGAAGAGCAGATCGCAGAATTTAAAGAGGCTTTCTCCCTATTTGACA
AGGACGGGGATGGGACAATAACAACCAAGGAGCTGGGGACGGTGATGCGGTCTCTGGGGCAGAACCCCAC
AGAAGCAGAGCTGCAGGACATGATCAATGAAGTAGATGCCGACGGTGACGGCACAATCGACTTCCCTGAG
TTCCTGACAATGATGGCAAGAAAAATGAAATACACAGACAGTGAAGAAGAAATTAGAGAAGCGTTCCGTG
TGTTTGATAAGGATGGCAATGGCTACATCAGTGCAGCAGAGCTTCGCCACGTGATGACAAACCTTGGAGA
GAAGTTAACAGATGAAGAGGTTGATGAAATGATCAGGGAAGCAGACATCGATGGGGATGGTCAGGTAAAC
TACGAAGAGTTTGTACAAATGATGACAGCGAAGTGAGCGGCCGCGACTCTAGATCATAATCAGCCATACC
ACATTTGTAGAGGTTTTACTTGCTTTAAAAAACCTCCCACACCTCCCCCTGAACCTGAAACATAAAATGA
ATGCAATTGTTGTTGTTAACTTGTTTATTGCAGCTTATAATGGTTACAAATAAAGCAATAGCATCACAAA
TTTCACAAATAAAGCATTTTTTTCACTGCATTCTAGTTGTGGTTTGTCCAAACTCATCAATGTATCTTAA
GGCGTAAATTGTAAGCGTTAATATTTTGTTAAAATTCGCGTTAAATTTTTGTTAAATCAGCTCATTTTTT
AACCAATAGGCCGAAATCGGCAAAATCCCTTATAAATCAAAAGAATAGACCGAGATAGGGT
[37 nt withheld, positions 3282-3318]
AAAGAACGTGGACTCCAACGTCAAAGG
[49 nt withheld, positions 3346-3394]
T
[91 nt withheld, positions 3396-3486]
G
[124 nt withheld, positions 3488-3611]
CAGGTGGCACTTTTCGGGGAAATGTGCGCGGAACCCCTATTTGTTTATTTTTCTAAATACATTCAAATAT
GTATCCGCTCATGAGACAATAACCCTGATAAATGCTTCGATAATATTGAAAAAGGAAGAGTCCTGAGGCG
GAAAGAACCAGCTGTGGAATGTGTGTCAGTTAGGGTGTGGAAAGTCCCCAGGCTCCCCAGCAGGCAGAAG
TATGCAAAGCATGCATCTCAATTAGTCAGCAACCAGGTGTGGAAAGTCCCCAGGCTCCCCAGCAGGCAGA
AGTATGCAAAGCATGCATCTCAATTAGTCAGCAACCATAGTCCCGCCCCTAACTCCGCCCATCCCGCCCC
TAACTCCGCCCAGTTCCGCCCATTCTCCGCCCCATGGCTGACTAATTTTTTTTATTTATGCAGAGGCCGA
GGCCGCCTCGGCCTCTGAGCTATTCCAGAAGTAGTGAGGAGGCTTTTTTGGAGGCCTAGGCTTTTGCAAA
GATCGATCAAGAGACAGGATGAGGATCGTTTCGCATGATTGAACAAGATGGATTGCACGCAGGTTCTCCG
GCCGCTTGGGTGGAGAGGCTATTCGGCTATGACTGGGCACAACAGACAATCGGCTGCTCTGATGCCGCCG
TGTTCCGGCTGTCAGCGCAGGGGCGCCCGGTTCTTTTTGTCAAGACCGACCTGTCCGGTGCCCTGAATGA
ACTGCAAGACGAGGCAGCGCGGCTATCGTGGCTGGCCACGACGGGCGTTCCTTGCGCAGCTGTGCTCGAC
GTTGTCACTGAAGCGGGAAGGGACTGGCTGCTATTGGGCGAAGTGCCGGGGCAGGATCTCCTGTCATCTC
ACCTTGCTCCTGCCGAGAAAGTATCCATCATGGCTGATGCAATGCGGCGGCTGCATACGCTTGATCCGGC
TACCTGCCCATTCGACCACCAAGCGAAACATCGCATCGAGCGAGCACGTACTCGGATGGAAGCCGGTCTT
GTCGATCAGGATGATCTGGACGAAGAGCATCAGGGGCTCGCGCCAGCCGAACTGTTCGCCAGGCTCAAGG
CGAGCATGCCCGACGGCGAGGATCTCGTCGTGACCCATGGCGATGCCTGCTTGCCGAATATCATGGTGGA
AAATGGCCGCTTTTCTGGATTCATCGACTGTGGCCGGCTGGGTGTGGCGGACCGCTATCAGGACATAGCG
TTGGCTACCCGTGATATTGCTGAAGAGCTTGGCGGCGAATGGGCTGACCGCTTCCTCGTGCTTTACGGTA
TCGCCGCTCCCGATTCGCAGCGCATCGCCTTCTATCGCCTTCTTGACGAGTTCTTCTGAGCGGGACTCTG
GGGTTCGAAATGACCGACCAAGCGACGCCCAACCTGCCATCACGAGATTTCGATTCCACCGCCGCCTTCT
ATGAAAGGTTGGGCTTCGGAATCGTTTTCCGGGACGCCGGCTGGATGATCCTCCAGCGCGGGGATCTCAT
GCTGGAGTTCTTCGCCCACCCTAGGGGGAGGCTAACTGAAACACGGAAGGAGACAATACCGGAAGGAACC
CGCGCTATGACGGCAATAAAAAGACAGAATAAAACGCACGGTGTTGGGTCGTTTGTTCATAAACGCGGGG
TTCGGTCCCAGGGCTGGCACTCTGTCGATACCCCACCGAGACCCCATTGGGGCCAATACGCCCGCGTTTC
TTCCTTTTCCCCACCCCACCCCCCAAGTTCGGGTGAAGGCCCAGGGCTCGCAGCCAACGTCGGGGCGGCA
GGCCCTGCCATAGCCTCAGGTTACTCATATATACTTTAGATTGATTTAAAACTTCATTTTTAATTTAAAA
GGATCTAGGTGAAGATCCTTTTTGATAATCTCATGACCAAAATCCCTTAACGTGAGTTTTCGTTCCACTG
AGCGTCAGACCCCGTAGAAAAGATCAAAGGATCTTCTTGAGATCCTTTTTTTCTGCGCGTAATCTGCTGC
TTGCAAACAAAAAAACCACCGCTACCAGCGGTGGTTTGTTTGCCGGATCAAGAGCTACCAACTCTTTTTC
CGAAGGTAACTGGCTTCAGCAGAGCGCAGATACCAAATACTGTTCTTCTAGTGTAGCCGTAGTTAGGCCA
CCACTTCAAGAACTCTGTAGCACCGCCTACATACCTCGCTCTGCTAATCCTGTTACCAGTGGCTGCTGCC
AGTGGCGATAAGTCGTGTCTTACCGGGTTGGACTCAAGACGATAGTTACCGGATAAGGCGCAGCGGTCGG
GCTGAACGGGGGGTTCGTGCACACAGCCCAGCTTGGAGCGAACGACCTACACCGAACTGAGATACCTACA
GCGTGAGCTATGAGAAAGCGCCACGCTTCCCGAAGGGAGAAAGGCGGACAGGTATCCGGTAAGCGGCAGG
GTCGGAACAGGAGAGCGCACGAGGGAGCTTCCAGGGGGAAACGCCTGGTATCTTTATAGTCCTGTCGGGT
TTCGCCACCTCTGACTTGAGCGTCGATTTTTGTGATGCTCGTCAGGGGGGCGGAGCCTATGGAAAAACGC
CAGCAACGCGGCCTTTTTACGGTTCCTGGCCTTTTGCTGGCCTTTTGCTCACATGTTCTTTCCTGCGTTA
TCCCCTGATTCTGTGGATAACCGTATTACCGCCATGCATTAGTTATTA
